Addgene plasmid #203383: Tau BA 12->10 N296N
Purpose: For transfection and in vitro assay
Depositing lab: Stefan Stamm. Depositing organization: University of Kentucky. Publication: Influence of FTDP-17 mutants on circular tau RNAs. Margvelani G, Welden JR, Maquera AA, Van Eyk JE, Murray C, Miranda Sardon SC, Stamm S. Biochim Biophys Acta Mol Basis Dis. 2024 Apr;1870(4):167036. doi: 10.1016/j.bbadis.2024.167036. Epub 2024 Jan 28. PubMed 38286213.
Backbone
  Vector backbone: pcDNA 3.1
  Vector type: Mammalian Expression
Growth in bacteria
  Bacterial resistance: Ampicillin, 100 μg/mL
  Growth temperature: 37°C
  Growth strain: NEB Stable
  Copy number: Unknown
Gene/Insert
  Gene/Insert name: MAPT (alt name: Tau (with internal FLAG-tag))
  Species: H. sapiens (human)
  Mutation: N296N (silent mutation)
  Entrez Gene: MAPT (a.k.a. DDPAC, FTD1, FTDP-17, MAPTL, MSTD, MTBT1, MTBT2, PPND, PPP1R103, TAU, Tau-PHF6, tau-40)
  Promoter: CMVf
  Cloning method: Unknown
Terms and licenses: Academic/Nonprofit Terms; Industry Terms: Not Available to Industry
Depositor comments: Please visit https://doi.org/10.1101/2023.09.08.556913 for bioRxiv preprint.
How to cite: Tau BA 12->10 N296N was a gift from Stefan Stamm (Addgene plasmid # 203383 ; http://n2t.net/addgene:203383 ; RRID:Addgene_203383)
