[The description below was written by a language model from this plasmid's Addgene catalogue record and pLannotate feature annotations shown in this document.]
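Description:
Tau BA 12->10 N296N is a mammalian expression plasmid built on the pcDNA 3.1 backbone (8,051 nt in the sequenced record) that carries a human MAPT (tau) insert bearing the silent N296N mutation, one of the FTDP-17-associated changes. It is maintained in E. coli through a high-copy ColE1/pUC-type origin and selected with ampicillin via the β-lactamase gene. An f1 origin is also present. For selection in mammalian cells, the backbone provides a neomycin/kanamycin phosphotransferase gene driven by the SV40 enhancer/early promoter and terminated by an SV40 polyadenylation signal.

The payload lies between the CMV immediate-early enhancer/promoter, followed by a T7 promoter that allows in vitro transcription, and the bovine growth hormone polyadenylation signal. In this roughly 2.8 kb region, the annotation software recognises only a 3xFLAG epitope immediately followed by a short MAPT coding fragment, which matches the catalogue description of tau with an internal FLAG tag. The rest of the insert is largely unannotated. The small hits to MKNK1, GVQW1, a CEN/ARS fragment and an HIV-1 LTR fragment are probably incidental similarities, possibly to repetitive or intronic human sequence, rather than functional parts. The construct name and the associated publication on circular tau RNAs suggest a minigene-type design for producing a tau circular RNA by backsplicing from exon 12 to exon 10, but the record does not spell out the exon–intron architecture. The stated purpose is transfection and in vitro assays, consistent with testing how the N296N mutation affects the formation or FLAG-detectable translation of tau RNA products.
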