Features (pLannotate 1.2.2; 24 found; start..end, strand, type, name):
     87..416     +  promoter       SV40 promoter: SV40 enhancer and early promoter
    483..1274    +  CDS            neo: KKA2_KLEPN - Also known as kan, nptII. Experimental evidence at protein level: Swiss-Prot protein existence level 1. Resistance to kanamycin, neomycin, paromomycin, ribostamycin, butirosin and gentamicin B. From Klebsiella pneumoniae.
   1298..1456    +  CDS            ble (fragment): BLE_KLEPN - Experimental evidence at protein level: Swiss-Prot protein existence level 1. Binding protein with a strong affinity to the bleomycin family of antibiotics. Binds to CL990; an antimitotic-antibiotic compound. From Klebsiella pneumoniae.
   1451..1572    +  polyA_signal   SV40 poly(A) signal: SV40 polyadenylation signal
   1645..1661    -  protein_bind   lac operator: The lac repressor binds to the lac operator to inhibit transcription in E. coli. This inhibition can be relieved by adding lactose or isopropyl-β-D-thiogalactopyranoside (IPTG). lac repressor encoded by lacI
   1669..1699    -  promoter       lac promoter: promoter for the E. coli lac operon
   1714..1735    -  protein_bind   CAP binding site: CAP binding activates transcription in the presence of cAMP. E. coli catabolite activator protein
   1748..1840    -  CDS            lacI (fragment): lac repressor; lacI; The lac repressor binds to the lac operator to inhibit transcription in E. coli. This inhibition can be relieved by adding lactose or isopropyl-β-D-thiogalactopyranoside (IPTG).
   2023..2611    -  rep_origin     ori: high-copy-number ColE1/pMB1/pBR322/pUC origin of replication
   2782..3642    -  CDS            AmpR: β-lactamase; bla; confers resistance to ampicillin, carbenicillin, and related antibiotics
   3643..3747    -  promoter       AmpR promoter: bla
   3806..3858    -  misc_feature   bom (fragment): basis of mobility region from pBR322
   4013..4392    +  enhancer       CMV enhancer: human cytomegalovirus immediate early enhancer
   4393..4596    +  promoter       CMV promoter: human cytomegalovirus (CMV) immediate early promoter
   4592..4625    +  LTR            5' LTR (truncated) (fragment): truncated 5' long terminal repeat (LTR) from HIV-1
   4641..4659    +  promoter       T7 promoter: promoter for bacteriophage T7 RNA polymerase
   5056..5190    -  CDS            MKNK1 (fragment): MKNK1_HUMAN - Also known as MNK1. Experimental evidence at protein level: Swiss-Prot protein existence level 1. May play a role in the response to environmental stress and cytokines. Appears to regulate translation by phosphorylating EIF4E, thus increasing the affinity of this protein for the 7-methylguanosine- containing mRNA cap. From Homo sapiens (Human).
   6080..6145    +  CDS            3xFLAG: three tandem FLAG® epitope tags, followed by an enterokinase cleavage site
   6155..6358    +  CDS            MAPT (fragment): TAU_SPECI - Experimental evidence at protein level: Swiss-Prot protein existence level 1. Promotes microtubule assembly and stability, and might be involved in the establishment and maintenance of neuronal polarity. The C-terminus binds axonal microtubules while the N-terminus binds neural plasma membrane components, suggesting that tau functions as a linker protein between both. Axonal polarity is predetermined by tau localization (in the neuronal cell) in the domain of the cell body defined by the centrosome. The short isoforms allow plasticity of the cytoskeleton whereas the longer isoforms
   6684..6700    -  misc_feature   CEN/ARS (fragment): S. cerevisiae CEN6 centromere fused to an autonomously replicating sequence
   7109..7375    +  CDS            GVQW1 (fragment): GVQW1_HUMAN - Also known as TIGD1L2. Experimental evidence at transcript level: Swiss-Prot protein existence level 2. From Homo sapiens (Human).
   7426..7650    +  polyA_signal   bGH poly(A) signal: bovine growth hormone polyadenylation signal
   7654..7675    +  promoter       SV40 promoter (fragment): SV40 enhancer and early promoter
   7696..73      +  rep_origin     f1 ori (across the origin) (sequence partly withheld): f1 bacteriophage origin of replication; arrow indicates direction of (+) strand synthesis
>Addgene plasmid #203383 | Tau BA 12->10 N296N | addgene full sequence | sequence record 401523 | Addgene NGS Result
TTATAAGGGATTTTGCCGATTTCGGCCTATTGGTTAAAAAATGAGCTGATTTAACAAAAATTTAACGCGA
ATTAATTCTGTGGAATGTGTGTCAGTTAGGGTGTGGAAAGTCCCCAGGCTCCCCAGCAGGCAGAAGTATG
CAAAGCATGCATCTCAATTAGTCAGCAACCAGGTGTGGAAAGTCCCCAGGCTCCCCAGCAGGCAGAAGTA
TGCAAAGCATGCATCTCAATTAGTCAGCAACCATAGTCCCGCCCCTAACTCCGCCCATCCCGCCCCTAAC
TCCGCCCAGTTCCGCCCATTCTCCGCCCCATGGCTGACTAATTTTTTTTATTTATGCAGAGGCCGAGGCC
GCCTCTGCCTCTGAGCTATTCCAGAAGTAGTGAGGAGGCTTTTTTGGAGGCCTAGGCTTTTGCAAAAAGC
TCCCGGGAGCTTGTATATCCATTTTCGGATCTGATCAAGAGACAGGATGAGGATCGTTTCGCATGATTGA
ACAAGATGGATTGCACGCAGGTTCTCCGGCCGCTTGGGTGGAGAGGCTATTCGGCTATGACTGGGCACAA
CAGACAATCGGCTGCTCTGATGCCGCCGTGTTCCGGCTGTCAGCGCAGGGGCGCCCGGTTCTTTTTGTCA
AGACCGACCTGTCCGGTGCCCTGAATGAACTGCAGGACGAGGCAGCGCGGCTATCGTGGCTGGCCACGAC
GGGCGTTCCTTGCGCAGCTGTGCTCGACGTTGTCACTGAAGCGGGAAGGGACTGGCTGCTATTGGGCGAA
GTGCCGGGGCAGGATCTCCTGTCATCTCACCTTGCTCCTGCCGAGAAAGTATCCATCATGGCTGATGCAA
TGCGGCGGCTGCATACGCTTGATCCGGCTACCTGCCCATTCGACCACCAAGCGAAACATCGCATCGAGCG
AGCACGTACTCGGATGGAAGCCGGTCTTGTCGATCAGGATGATCTGGACGAAGAGCATCAGGGGCTCGCG
CCAGCCGAACTGTTCGCCAGGCTCAAGGCGCGCATGCCCGACGGCGAGGATCTCGTCGTGACCCATGGCG
ATGCCTGCTTGCCGAATATCATGGTGGAAAATGGCCGCTTTTCTGGATTCATCGACTGTGGCCGGCTGGG
TGTGGCGGACCGCTATCAGGACATAGCGTTGGCTACCCGTGATATTGCTGAAGAGCTTGGCGGCGAATGG
GCTGACCGCTTCCTCGTGCTTTACGGTATCGCCGCTCCCGATTCGCAGCGCATCGCCTTCTATCGCCTTC
TTGACGAGTTCTTCTGAGCGGGACTCTGGGGTTCGAAATGACCGACCAAGCGACGCCCAACCTGCCATCA
CGAGATTTCGATTCCACCGCCGCCTTCTATGAAAGGTTGGGCTTCGGAATCGTTTTCCGGGACGCCGGCT
GGATGATCCTCCAGCGCGGGGATCTCATGCTGGAGTTCTTCGCCCACCCCAACTTGTTTATTGCAGCTTA
TAATGGTTACAAATAAAGCAATAGCATCACAAATTTCACAAATAAAGCATTTTTTTCACTGCATTCTAGT
TGTGGTTTGTCCAAACTCATCAATGTATCTTATCATGTCTGTATACCGTCGACCTCTAGCTAGAGCTTGG
CGTAATCATGGTCATAGCTGTTTCCTGTGTGAAATTGTTATCCGCTCACAATTCCACACAACATACGAGC
CGGAAGCATAAAGTGTAAAGCCTGGGGTGCCTAATGAGTGAGCTAACTCACATTAATTGCGTTGCGCTCA
CTGCCCGCTTTCCAGTCGGGAAACCTGTCGTGCCAGCTGCATTAATGAATCGGCCAACGCGCGGGGAGAG
GCGGTTTGCGTATTGGGCGCTCTTCCGCTTCCTCGCTCACTGACTCGCTGCGCTCGGTCGTTCGGCTGCG
GCGAGCGGTATCAGCTCACTCAAAGGCGGTAATACGGTTATCCACAGAATCAGGGGATAACGCAGGAAAG
AACATGTGAGCAAAAGGCCAGCAAAAGGCCAGGAACCGTAAAAAGGCCGCGTTGCTGGCGTTTTTCCATA
GGCTCCGCCCCCCTGACGAGCATCACAAAAATCGACGCTCAAGTCAGAGGTGGCGAAACCCGACAGGACT
ATAAAGATACCAGGCGTTTCCCCCTGGAAGCTCCCTCGTGCGCTCTCCTGTTCCGACCCTGCCGCTTACC
GGATACCTGTCCGCCTTTCTCCCTTCGGGAAGCGTGGCGCTTTCTCATAGCTCACGCTGTAGGTATCTCA
GTTCGGTGTAGGTCGTTCGCTCCAAGCTGGGCTGTGTGCACGAACCCCCCGTTCAGCCCGACCGCTGCGC
CTTATCCGGTAACTATCGTCTTGAGTCCAACCCGGTAAGACACGACTTATCGCCACTGGCAGCAGCCACT
GGTAACAGGATTAGCAGAGCGAGGTATGTAGGCGGTGCTACAGAGTTCTTGAAGTGGTGGCCTAACTACG
GCTACACTAGAAGAACAGTATTTGGTATCTGCGCTCTGCTGAAGCCAGTTACCTTCGGAAAAAGAGTTGG
TAGCTCTTGATCCGGCAAACAAACCACCGCTGGTAGCGGTGGTTTTTTTGTTTGCAAGCAGCAGATTACG
CGCAGAAAAAAAGGATCTCAAGAAGATCCTTTGATCTTTTCTACGGGGTCTGACGCTCAGTGGAACGAAA
ACTCACGTTAAGGGATTTTGGTCATGAGATTATCAAAAAGGATCTTCACCTAGATCCTTTTAAATTAAAA
ATGAAGTTTTAAATCAATCTAAAGTATATATGAGTAAACTTGGTCTGACAGTTACCAATGCTTAATCAGT
GAGGCACCTATCTCAGCGATCTGTCTATTTCGTTCATCCATAGTTGCCTGACTCCCCGTCGTGTAGATAA
CTACGATACGGGAGGGCTTACCATCTGGCCCCAGTGCTGCAATGATACCGCGAGACCCACGCTCACCGGC
TCCAGATTTATCAGCAATAAACCAGCCAGCCGGAAGGGCCGAGCGCAGAAGTGGTCCTGCAACTTTATCC
GCCTCCATCCAGTCTATTAATTGTTGCCGGGAAGCTAGAGTAAGTAGTTCGCCAGTTAATAGTTTGCGCA
ACGTTGTTGCCATTGCTACAGGCATCGTGGTGTCACGCTCGTCGTTTGGTATGGCTTCATTCAGCTCCGG
TTCCCAACGATCAAGGCGAGTTACATGATCCCCCATGTTGTGCAAAAAAGCGGTTAGCTCCTTCGGTCCT
CCGATCGTTGTCAGAAGTAAGTTGGCCGCAGTGTTATCACTCATGGTTATGGCAGCACTGCATAATTCTC
TTACTGTCATGCCATCCGTAAGATGCTTTTCTGTGACTGGTGAGTACTCAACCAAGTCATTCTGAGAATA
GTGTATGCGGCGACCGAGTTGCTCTTGCCCGGCGTCAATACGGGATAATACCGCGCCACATAGCAGAACT
TTAAAAGTGCTCATCATTGGAAAACGTTCTTCGGGGCGAAAACTCTCAAGGATCTTACCGCTGTTGAGAT
CCAGTTCGATGTAACCCACTCGTGCACCCAACTGATCTTCAGCATCTTTTACTTTCACCAGCGTTTCTGG
GTGAGCAAAAACAGGAAGGCAAAATGCCGCAAAAAAGGGAATAAGGGCGACACGGAAATGTTGAATACTC
ATACTCTTCCTTTTTCAATATTATTGAAGCATTTATCAGGGTTATTGTCTCATGAGCGGATACATATTTG
AATGTATTTAGAAAAATAAACAAATAGGGGTTCCGCGCACATTTCCCCGAAAAGTGCCACCTGACGTCGA
CGGATCGGGAGATCTCCCGATCCCCTATGGTGCACTCTCAGTACAATCTGCTCTGATGCCGCATAGTTAA
GCCAGTATCTGCTCCCTGCTTGTGTGTTGGAGGTCGCTGAGTAGTGCGCGAGCAAAATTTAAGCTACAAC
AAGGCAAGGCTTGACCGACAATTGCATGAAGAATCTGCTTAGGGTTAGGCGTTTTGCGCTGCTTCGCGAT
GTACGGGCCAGATATACGCGTTGACATTGATTATTGACTAGTTATTAATAGTAATCAATTACGGGGTCAT
TAGTTCATAGCCCATATATGGAGTTCCGCGTTACATAACTTACGGTAAATGGCCCGCCTGGCTGACCGCC
CAACGACCCCCGCCCATTGACGTCAATAATGACGTATGTTCCCATAGTAACGCCAATAGGGACTTTCCAT
TGACGTCAATGGGTGGAGTATTTACGGTAAACTGCCCACTTGGCAGTACATCAAGTGTATCATATGCCAA
GTACGCCCCCTATTGACGTCAATGACGGTAAATGGCCCGCCTGGCATTATGCCCAGTACATGACCTTATG
GGACTTTCCTACTTGGCAGTACATCTACGTATTAGTCATCGCTATTACCATGGTGATGCGGTTTTGGCAG
TACATCAATGGGCGTGGATAGCGGTTTGACTCACGGGGATTTCCAAGTCTCCACCCCATTGACGTCAATG
GGAGTTTGTTTTGGCACCAAAATCAACGGGACTTTCCAAAATGTCGTAACAACTCCGCCCCATTGACGCA
AATGGGCGGTAGGCGTGTACGGTGGGAGGTCTATATAAGCAGAGCTCTCTGGCTAACTAGAGAACCCACT
GCTTACTGGCTTATCGAAATTAATACGACTCACTATAGGGAGACCCAAGCTGGCTAGCGTTTAAACTTAA
GCTTGGTACCGAGCTCGGATCCACTAGTCCAGTGTGGTGGAATTCCCAGGCTGATGGGGCCTCCAGGGCA
GTGGTTTCCACCCAGCATTCTCAAAAGAGCCACTGAGGTCTCAGTGCCATTTTCAAGATTTCGGAAGCGG
CCTGGGCACGGCTGGTCCTTCACTGGGATCACCACTTGGCAATTATTTACACCTGAGACGAATAAAAACC
AGAGTGCTGAGATTACAGGCATGGTGGCTTACGCTTGTAATCGGCTTTGGGAAGCCGAGGTGGGCTGATT
GCTTGAGCCCAGGAGTTTCAAACTATCCTGGACAACATAGCATGACCTCGTCTCTACAAAAAATACAAAA
AATTTGCCAGGTGTGGTGGCATGTGCCTGTGGTCCCAGCTACTTGGGAGGCTGAAGTAGGAGAATCCCCT
GAGCCCTGGGAAGTCGAGGCTGCACTGAGCCGTGATGATGTCACTGCACTCCAGCCTGGGTGACAAAGTG
AGACCCTATCTCACAAAGAAAAAAAACAAAACAAAAAACCCAAAGCACACTGTTTCCACTGTTTCCAGAG
TTCCTGAGAGGAAAGGTCACCGGGTGAGGAAGACGTTCTCACTGATCTGGCAGAGAAAATGTCCAGTTTT
TCCAACTCCCTAAACCATGGTTTTCTATTTCACAGCCCCCCCTTGCAGGGACAGAGCCCTCGTACAGAAG
GGACACCCCACATTTGTCTTCCCCACAAAGCGGCCTGTGTCCTGCCTACGGGGTCAGGGCTTCTCAAACC
TGGCTGTGTGTCAGAATCACCAGGGGAACTTTTCAAAACTAGAGAGACTGAAGCCAGACTCCTAGATTCT
AATTCTAGGTCAGGGCTAGGGGCTGAGATTGTAAAAATCCACAGGTGATTCTGATGCCCGGCAGGCTTGA
GAACAGCCGCAGGGAGTTCTCTGGGAATGTGCCGGTGGGTCTAGCCAGGTGTGAGTGGAGATGCCGGGGA
ACTTCCTATTACTCACTCGTCAGTGTGGCCGAACACATTTTTCACTTGACCTCAGGCTGGTGAACGCTCC
CCTCTGGGGTTCAGGCCTCACGATGCCATCCTTTTGTGAAGTGAGGACCTGCAATCCCAGCTTCGTAAAG
CCCGCTGGAAATCACTCACACTTCTGGGATGCCTTCAGAGCAGCCCTCTATCCCTTCAGCTCCCCTGGGA
TGTGACTCGACCTCCCGTCACTCCCCAGACTGCCTCTGCCAAGTCCGAAAGTGGAGGCATCCTTGCGAGC
AAGTAGGCGGGTCCAGGGTGGCGCATGTCACTCATCGAAAGTGGAGGCGTCCTTGCGAGCAAGCAGGCGG
GTCCAGGGTGGCGTGTCACTCATCCTTTTTTCTGGCTACCAAAGGTGCAGATAATTAATGACTACAAAGA
CCATGACGGTGATTATAAAGATCATGACATCGATTACAAGGATGACGATGACAAGAAGAAGCTGGATCTT
AGCAACGTCCAGTCCAAGTGTGGCTCAAAGGATAACATCAAACACGTCCCGGGAGGCGGCAGTGTGCAAA
TAGTCTACAAACCAGTTGACCTGAGCAAGGTGACCTCCAAGTGTGGCTCATTAGGCAACATCCATCATAA
ACCAGGAGGTGGCCAGGTGGAAGTAAAATCTGAGAAGCTTGACTTCAAGGACAGAGTCCAGTCGAAGATT
GGGTCCCTGGACAATATCACCCACGTCCCTGGCGGAGGAAATAAAAAGGTAAAGGGGGTAGGGTGGGTTG
GATGCTGCCCTTGGGTATATGGGCATTAATCAAGTTGAGTGGACAAAGGCTGGTCCAGTTCCCAGAGGAG
GAAAACAGAGGCTTCTGTGTTGACTGGCTGGATGTGGGCCCTCAGCAGCATCCAGTGGGTCTCCACTGCC
TGTCTCAATCACCTGGAGCTTTAGCACGTTTCACACCTGGGCCCCAACCTGGAGAGGCTGACCAATGGGT
CTCAGGGGCAGCTCGGTTGCTGGAGTTTTTGTTTTTATTTATTTTTATGTATTTAAGGCAGGGTCTCTGT
ATTAGTCCATTCTCACACTGCTAATAAAGACATACCCAAGACTGGGTAATTTATAAAGGAAAGAGGTTTA
ATGGACTCACAGTTCCATATGGCTGGGGAGGCCTCAAAATCATGGCGGAAGGCAAAGGAGAAGCAAAGGC
ATGTCTTACATGGCAACAGGCAAGAGAGCGTGTGCAGGGGAACTCCCATTTATAAAACCATCAGACCTCA
TGAGATTTATTCACTATCATGAGAACAGCATGGGAAAGACCCGCCCCCATGATTCAGTTACCTCCCACTG
GGTCCCTCCCATGACACATGGAATTATGGGAGCTACAATTCAAGATGAGATTTGGGTGGGGACACAGCCA
AACCATATCAGTCTCCCTCTGTCATCCAGGCTGGAGTGCACTGGCATGATCTCGGCTCACTGCAGCCTCT
ACCTCCCTGGGTCAGGTGATCTTCCCACCTCAGCCTCCCAGGTAGCTGGAACTACAGGTACCTGCCACTA
TGCCTGGCTAAATATTTTGTATTTCCTGTGGAGACGAGGTTTTGCCACGTTGCCCAGGCTGGTCTTGAAC
TCCTGAGGTCAAGCAATATGCCCACCTCGGCCTCCCAAGGTGCTGGGATTACAGGTGTGAGCCACAGTGC
TCGGCCTAAGTCACTGCAGTTTTTAGCGGCCGCTCGAGTCTAGAGGGCCCGTTTAAACCCGCTGATCAGC
CTCGACTGTGCCTTCTAGTTGCCAGCCATCTGTTGTTTGCCCCTCCCCCGTGCCTTCCTTGACCCTGGAA
GGTGCCACTCCCACTGTCCTTTCCTAATAAAATGAGGAAATTGCATCGCATTGTCTGAGTAGGTGTCATT
CTATTCTGGGGGGTGGGGTGGGGCAGGACAGCAAGGGGGAGGATTGGGAAGACAATAGCAGGCATGCTGG
GGATGCGGTGGGCTCTATGGCTTCTGAGGCGGAAAGAACCAGCTGGGGCTCTAGGGGGTATCCCC
[124 nt withheld, positions 7696-7819]
C
[91 nt withheld, positions 7821-7911]
A
[49 nt withheld, positions 7913-7961]
CCTTTGACGTTGGAGTCCACGTTCTTT
[37 nt withheld, positions 7989-8025]
ACCCTATCTCGGTCTATTCTTTTGAT
