>Addgene plasmid #203383 | Tau BA 12->10 N296N | depositor partial sequence | sequence record 394394 | Construct 12->10 tau BA N296N sequenced with exon 12 reverse primer
TCCTCTGATAGCTTCTCAGATTTTACTTCCACCTGGCCACCTCCTGGTTTATGATGGATGTTGCCTAATG
AGCCACACTTGGAGGTCACCTTGCTCAGGTCAACTGGTTTGTAGACTATTTGCACACTGCCGCCTCCCGG
GACGTGTTTGATGTTATCCTTTGAGCCACACTTGGACTGGACGTTGCTAAGATCCAGCTTCTTCTTGTCA
TCGTCATCCTTGTAATCGATGTCATGATCTTTATAATCACCGTCATGGTCTTTGTAGTCATTAATTATCT
GCACCTTTGGTAGCCAGAAAAAAGGATGAGTGACACGCCACCCTGGACCCGCCTGCTTGCTCGCAAGGAC
GCCTCCACTTTCGATGAGTGACATGCGCCACCCTGGACCCGCCTACTTGCTCGCAAGGATGCCTCCACTT
TCGGACTTGGCAGAGGCAGTCTGGGGAGTGACAGGACGTCGAGTTACATTCTAGGGGTTCTGATAGGATA
NNTGTATTCT
